>Addgene plasmid #214855 | AiP14201: pAAV-AiE0779m_3xC2-minBG-FlpO-WPRE3-BGHpA (Alias: CN4201) | addgene full sequence | sequence record 425147 | Addgene NGS Result
CCTGCAGGCAGCTGCGCGCTCGCTCGCTCACTGAGGCCGCCCGGGCGTCGGGCGACCTTTGGTCGCCCGG
CCTCAGTGAGCGAGCGAGCGCGCAGAGAGGGAGTGGCCAACTCCATCACTAGGGGTTCCTGCGGCCGCAC
GCGTAAGTTTGAGACAAATTAAGGAAAAGCGGGTTGGGAGGAGTCTGAGGCTGTGGGTGGCTGCCTCGAG
AGGCTGCTCACAACCTGACATGTTTCAGATCTTTTGACACGGTCATGCAAGCAACAGAAACTTATATGGT
TTTTAGTCTCCCAGGTAGCAGGGAAATGATGATGTGGGAGGATTAGGGGGGGGAAAATAAGTTTGAGACA
AATTAAGGAAAAGCGGGTTGGGAGGAGTCTGAGGCTGTGGGTGGCTGCCTCGAGAGGCTGCTCACAACCT
GACATGTTTCAGATCTTTTGACACGGTCATGCAAGCAACAGAAACTTATATGGTTTTTAGTCTCCCAGGT
AGCAGGGAAATGATGATGTGGGAGGATTAGGGGGGGGAAAATAAGTTTGAGACAAATTAAGGAAAAGCGG
GTTGGGAGGAGTCTGAGGCTGTGGGTGGCTGCCTCGAGAGGCTGCTCACAACCTGACATGTTTCAGATCT
TTTGACACGGTCATGCAAGCAACAGAAACTTATATGGTTTTTAGTCTCCCAGGTAGCAGGGAAATGATGA
TGTGGGAGGATTAGGGGGGGGAAAATGAGCTCGGGCTGGGCATAAAAGTCAGGGCAGAGCCATCTATTGC
TTACATTTGCTTCTGGGATCCAGATCTTTCGAAGCTAGCCACCATGGCTCCTAAGAAGAAGAGGAAGGTG
ATGAGCCAGTTCGACATCCTGTGCAAGACCCCCCCCAAGGTGCTGGTGCGGCAGTTCGTGGAGAGATTCG
AGAGGCCCAGCGGCGAGAAGATCGCCAGCTGTGCCGCCGAGCTGACCTACCTGTGCTGGATGATCACCCA
CAACGGCACCGCCATCAAGAGGGCCACCTTCATGAGCTACAACACCATCATCAGCAACAGCCTGAGCTTC
GACATCGTGAACAAGAGCCTGCAGTTCAAGTACAAGACCCAGAAGGCCACCATCCTGGAGGCCAGCCTGA
AGAAGCTGATCCCCGCCTGGGAGTTCACCATCATCCCTTACAACGGCCAGAAGCACCAGAGCGACATCAC
CGACATCGTGTCCAGCCTGCAGCTGCAGTTCGAGAGCAGCGAGGAGGCCGACAAGGGCAACAGCCACAGC
AAGAAGATGCTGAAGGCCCTGCTGTCCGAGGGCGAGAGCATCTGGGAGATCACCGAGAAGATCCTGAACA
GCTTCGAGTACACCAGCAGGTTCACCAAGACCAAGACCCTGTACCAGTTCCTGTTCCTGGCCACATTCAT
CAACTGCGGCAGGTTCAGCGACATCAAGAACGTGGACCCCAAGAGCTTCAAGCTGGTGCAGAACAAGTAC
CTGGGCGTGATCATTCAGTGCCTGGTGACCGAGACCAAGACAAGCGTGTCCAGGCACATCTACTTTTTCA
GCGCCAGAGGCAGGATCGACCCCCTGGTGTACCTGGACGAGTTCCTGAGGAACAGCGAGCCCGTGCTGAA
GAGAGTGAACAGGACCGGCAACAGCAGCAGCAACAAGCAGGAGTACCAGCTGCTGAAGGACAACCTGGTG
CGCAGCTACAACAAGGCCCTGAAGAAGAACGCCCCCTACCCCATCTTCGCTATCAAGAACGGCCCTAAGA
GCCACATCGGCAGGCACCTGATGACCAGCTTTCTGAGCATGAAGGGCCTGACCGAGCTGACAAACGTGGT
GGGCAACTGGAGCGACAAGAGGGCCTCCGCCGTGGCCAGGACCACCTACACCCACCAGATCACCGCCATC
CCCGACCACTACTTCGCCCTGGTGTCCAGGTACTACGCCTACGACCCCATCAGCAAGGAGATGATCGCCC
TGAAGGACGAGACCAACCCCATCGAGGAGTGGCAGCACATCGAGCAGCTGAAGGGCAGCGCCGAGGGCAG
CATCAGATACCCCGCCTGGAACGGCATCATCAGCCAGGAGGTGCTGGACTACCTGAGCAGCTACATCAAC
AGGCGGATCTGAGTCGACGGCGCGCCGCGGCCGCGAATTCGATATCATAATCAACCTCTGGATTACAAAA
TTTGTGAAAGATTGACTGGTATTCTTAACTATGTTGCTCCTTTTACGCTATGTGGATACGCTGCTTTAAT
GCCTTTGTATCATGCTATTGCTTCCCGTATGGCTTTCATTTTCTCCTCCTTGTATAAATCCTGGTTAGTT
CTTGCCACGGCGGAACTCATCGCCGCCTGCCTTGCCCGCTGCTGGACAGGGGCTCGGCTGTTGGGCACTG
ACAATTCCGTGGCTCGAGAGATCTTCGACTGTGCCTTCTAGTTGCCAGCCATCTGTTGTTTGCCCCTCCC
CCGTGCCTTCCTTGACCCTGGAAGGTGCCACTCCCACTGTCCTTTCCTAATAAAATGAGGAAATTGCATC
GCATTGTCTGAGTAGGTGTCATTCTATTCTGGGGGGTGGGGTGGGGCAGGACAGCAAGGGGGAGGATTGG
GAAGACAATAGCAGGCATGAGATCTCACGTGCGGACCGAGCGGCCGCAGGAACCCCTAGTGATGGAGTTG
GCCACTCCCTCTCTGCGCGCTCGCTCGCTCACTGAGGCCGGGCGACCAAAGGTCGCCCGACGCCCGGGCT
TTGCCCGGGCGGCCTCAGTGAGCGAGCGAGCGCGCAGCTGCCTGCAGGGGCGCCTGATGCGGTATTTTCT
CCTTACGCATCTGTGCGGTATTTCACACCGCATA
[95 nt withheld, positions 2835-2929]
T
[46 nt withheld, positions 2931-2976]
C
[141 nt withheld, positions 2978-3118]
CCTTTGACGTTGGAGTCCACGTTCTTT
[37 nt withheld, positions 3146-3182]
ACTCTATCTCGGGCTATTCTTTTGATTTATAAGGGATTTTGCCGATTTCGGTCTATTGGTTAAAAAATGA
GCTGATTTAACAAAAATTTAACGCGAATTTTAACAAAATATTAACGTTTACAATTTTATGGTGCACTCTC
AGTACAATCTGCTCTGATGCCGCATAGTTAAGCCAGCCCCGACACCCGCCAACACCCGCTGACGCGCCCT
GACGGGCTTGTCTGCTCCCGGCATCCGCTTACAGACAAGCTGTGACCGTCTCCGGGAGCTGCATGTGTCA
GAGGTTTTCACCGTCATCACCGAAACGCGCGAGACGAAAGGGCCTCGTGATACGCCTATTTTTATAGGTT
AATGTCATGATAATAATGGTTTCTTAGACGTCAGGTGGCACTTTTCGGGGAAATGTGCGCGGAACCCCTA
TTTGTTTATTTTTCTAAATACATTCAAATATGTATCCGCTCATGAGACAATAACCCTGATAAATGCTTCA
ATAATATTGAAAAAGGAAGAGTATGAGTATTCAACATTTCCGTGTCGCCCTTATTCCCTTTTTTGCGGCA
TTTTGCCTTCCTGTTTTTGCTCACCCAGAAACGCTGGTGAAAGTAAAAGATGCTGAAGATCAGTTGGGTG
CACGAGTGGGTTACATCGAACTGGATCTCAACAGCGGTAAGATCCTTGAGAGTTTTCGCCCCGAAGAACG
TTTTCCAATGATGAGCACTTTTAAAGTTCTGCTATGTGGCGCGGTATTATCCCGTATTGACGCCGGGCAA
GAGCAACTCGGTCGCCGCATACACTATTCTCAGAATGACTTGGTTGAGTACTCACCAGTCACAGAAAAGC
ATCTTACGGATGGCATGACAGTAAGAGAATTATGCAGTGCTGCCATAACCATGAGTGATAACACTGCGGC
CAACTTACTTCTGACAACGATCGGAGGACCGAAGGAGCTAACCGCTTTTTTGCACAACATGGGGGATCAT
GTAACTCGCCTTGATCGTTGGGAACCGGAGCTGAATGAAGCCATACCAAACGACGAGCGTGACACCACGA
TGCCTGTAGCAATGGCAACAACGTTGCGCAAACTATTAACTGGCGAACTACTTACTCTAGCTTCCCGGCA
ACAATTAATAGACTGGATGGAGGCGGATAAAGTTGCAGGACCACTTCTGCGCTCGGCCCTTCCGGCTGGC
TGGTTTATTGCTGATAAATCTGGAGCCGGTGAGCGTGGGTCTCGCGGTATCATTGCAGCACTGGGGCCAG
ATGGTAAGCCCTCCCGTATCGTAGTTATCTACACGACGGGGAGTCAGGCAACTATGGATGAACGAAATAG
ACAGATCGCTGAGATAGGTGCCTCACTGATTAAGCATTGGTAACTGTCAGACCAAGTTTACTCATATATA
CTTTAGATTGATTTAAAACTTCATTTTTAATTTAAAAGGATCTAGGTGAAGATCCTTTTTGATAATCTCA
TGACCAAAATCCCTTAACGTGAGTTTTCGTTCCACTGAGCGTCAGACCCCGTAGAAAAGATCAAAGGATC
TTCTTGAGATCCTTTTTTTCTGCGCGTAATCTGCTGCTTGCAAACAAAAAAACCACCGCTACCAGCGGTG
GTTTGTTTGCCGGATCAAGAGCTACCAACTCTTTTTCCGAAGGTAACTGGCTTCAGCAGAGCGCAGATAC
CAAATACTGTTCTTCTAGTGTAGCCGTAGTTAGGCCACCACTTCAAGAACTCTGTAGCACCGCCTACATA
CCTCGCTCTGCTAATCCTGTTACCAGTGGCTGCTGCCAGTGGCGATAAGTCGTGTCTTACCGGGTTGGAC
TCAAGACGATAGTTACCGGATAAGGCGCAGCGGTCGGGCTGAACGGGGGGTTCGTGCACACAGCCCAGCT
TGGAGCGAACGACCTACACCGAACTGAGATACCTACAGCGTGAGCTATGAGAAAGCGCCACGCTTCCCGA
AGGGAGAAAGGCGGACAGGTATCCGGTAAGCGGCAGGGTCGGAACAGGAGAGCGCACGAGGGAGCTTCCA
GGGGGAAACGCCTGGTATCTTTATAGTCCTGTCGGGTTTCGCCACCTCTGACTTGAGCGTCGATTTTTGT
GATGCTCGTCAGGGGGGCGGAGCCTATGGAAAAACGCCAGCAACGCGGCCTTTTTACGGTTCCTGGCCTT
TTGCTGGCCTTTTGCTCACATGT
Features (pLannotate 1.2.2; 14 found; start..end, strand, type, name):
     12..39      +  repeat_region  AAV2 ITR (fragment): inverted terminal repeat of adeno-associated virus serotype 2 inverted
     68..95      +  repeat_region  AAV2 ITR (fragment): inverted terminal repeat of adeno-associated virus serotype 2 inverted
    814..2112    +  CDS            FLPo: nuclear-targeted site-specific recombinase FLPo is a mouse codon-optimized fusion between the SV40 nuclear localization signal and a thermostable version of the Saccharomyces cerevisiae site-specific recombinase FLP. Recombination occurs at FRT sequences.
   2149..2306    +  misc_feature   WPRE (fragment): woodchuck hepatitis virus posttranscriptional regulatory element
   2312..2392    +  misc_feature   WPRE (fragment): woodchuck hepatitis virus posttranscriptional regulatory element
   2409..2520    +  polyA_signal   bGH poly(A) signal: bovine growth hormone polyadenylation signal
   2638..2778    +  repeat_region  AAV2 ITR: inverted terminal repeat of adeno-associated virus serotype 2 inverted
   2783..2834    -  misc_feature   bom (fragment): basis of mobility region from pBR322
   2853..3308    +  rep_origin     f1 ori (sequence partly withheld): f1 bacteriophage origin of replication; arrow indicates direction of (+) strand synthesis
   3309..3358    -  misc_feature   bom (fragment): basis of mobility region from pBR322
   3460..3495    -  CDS            rop (fragment): Rop protein, which maintains plasmids at low copy number; rop
   3590..3694    +  promoter       AmpR promoter: bla
   3695..4555    +  CDS            AmpR: β-lactamase; bla; confers resistance to ampicillin, carbenicillin, and related antibiotics
   4726..5314    +  rep_origin     ori: high-copy-number ColE1/pMB1/pBR322/pUC origin of replication
