[The description below was written by a language model from this plasmid's Addgene catalogue record and pLannotate feature annotations shown in this document.]
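Description:
AiP14201: pAAV-AiE0779m_3xC2-minBG-FlpO-WPRE3-BGHpA (alias CN4201) is a recombinant AAV transfer plasmid of about 5.4 kb, built to produce enhancer-driven AAV vectors that express the FlpO recombinase in striatal direct pathway medium spiny neurons (D1 MSNs). It is maintained in bacteria through a high-copy ColE1/pUC-type origin and an ampicillin resistance gene (β-lactamase with its own promoter). The backbone also carries an f1 phage origin and small remnants of pBR322 bom and rop sequences. AAV2 inverted terminal repeats flank the expression cassette and provide the cis signals for replication and packaging of the genome into AAV particles. The annotation detects the right ITR in full but only short fragments of the left one.

The region upstream of the coding sequence is not annotated in the feature table. According to the construct name, it holds the cell-type-specific enhancer AiE0779m in a "3xC2" form, which presumably denotes three copies of a core segment of the enhancer, followed by a minimal beta-globin promoter (minBG). The minimal promoter has little activity alone, so the enhancer determines where transcription occurs. The payload is FLPo, a mouse codon-optimized, thermostable Flp recombinase fused to an SV40 nuclear localization signal, which recombines FRT sites. Downstream lie WPRE3, a shortened woodchuck hepatitis virus posttranscriptional element that appears as two WPRE fragments and boosts transcript expression while saving packaging space, and a bovine growth hormone polyadenylation signal. The vector belongs to an enhancer AAV toolbox for striatal cell types. Delivering Flp to D1 MSNs would allow it to be paired with Flp-dependent reporter or effector viruses or transgenic lines for labelling or perturbing these cells, including intersectional designs.
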