Addgene plasmid #214855: AiP14201: pAAV-AiE0779m_3xC2-minBG-FlpO-WPRE3-BGHpA (Alias: CN4201)
Purpose: Expression of FlpO in striatal direct pathway medium spiny neurons (D1 MSNs)
Depositing lab: Allen Institute for Brain Science & Jonathan Ting. Depositing organization: Allen Institute. Publication: Enhancer AAV toolbox for accessing and perturbing striatal cell types and circuits. Hunker AC, Wirthlin ME, Gill G, Johansen NJ, Hooper M, Omstead V, Vargas S, Lerma MN, Taskin N, Weed N, Laird WD, Bishaw YM, Bendrick JL, Gore BB, Ben-Simon Y, Opitz-Araya X, Martinez RA, Way SW, Thyagarajan B, Otto S, Sanchez REA, Alexander JR, Amaya A, Amster A, Arbuckle J, Ayala A, Baker PM, Barcelli T, Barta S, Bertagnolli D, Bielstein C, Bishwakarma P, Bowlus J, Boyer G, Brouner K, Casian B, Casper T, Chakka AB, Chakrabarty R, Chong P, Clark M, Colbert K, Daniel S, Dawe T, Departee M, DiValentin P, Donadio NP, Dotson NI, Dwivedi D, Egdorf T, Fliss T, Gary A, Goldy J, Grasso C, Groce EL, Gudsnuk K, Han W, Haradon Z, Hastings S, Helback O, Ho WV, Huang C, Johnson T, Jones DL, Juneau Z, Kenney J, Leibly M, Li S, Liang E, Loeffler H, Lusk NA, Madigan Z, Malloy J, Malone J, McCue R, Melchor J, Mich JK, Moosman S, Morin E, Naidoo R, Newman D, Ngo K, Nguyen K, Oster AL, Ouellette B, Oyama AA, Pena N, Pham T, Phillips E, Pom C, Potekhina L, Ransford S, Ray PL, Reding M, Rette DF, Reynoldson C, Rimorin C, Sigler AR, Rocha DB, Ronellenfitch K, Ruiz A, Sawyer L, Sevigny JP, Shapovalova NV, Shepard N, Shulga L, Soliman S, Staats B, Taormina MJ, Tieu M, Wang Y, Wilkes J, Wood T, Zhou T, Williford A, Dee N, Mollenkopf T, Ng L, Esposito L, Kalmbach BE, Yao S, Ariza J, Collman F, Mufti S, Smith K, Waters J, Ersing I, Patrick M, Zeng H, Lein ES, Kojima Y, Horwitz G, Owen SF, Levi BP, Daigle TL, Tasic B, Bakken TE, Ting JT. Neuron. 2025 May 21;113(10):1507-1524.e17. doi: 10.1016/j.neuron.2025.04.035. PubMed 40403704.
Backbone
  Vector backbone: rAAV
  Vector type: AAV
Growth in bacteria
  Bacterial resistance: Ampicillin, 100 μg/mL
  Growth temperature: 30°C
  Growth strain: NEB Stable
  Copy number: High Copy
Gene/Insert
  Gene/Insert name: FlpO
  Species: Synthetic
  Cloning method: Restriction Enzyme; 5′ cloning site unknown (unknown if destroyed)
Terms and licenses: Academic/Nonprofit Terms; Industry Terms: Not Available to Industry
Depositor comments: Allen Institute plasmid ALIAS: AiP14201 This work supported by NIH BRAIN Initiative grant UF1MH128339
How to cite: AiP14201: pAAV-AiE0779m_3xC2-minBG-FlpO-WPRE3-BGHpA (Alias: CN4201) was a gift from Allen Institute for Brain Science & Jonathan Ting (Addgene plasmid # 214855 ; http://n2t.net/addgene:214855 ; RRID:Addgene_214855)
